Addgene plasmid #91719: CaMKIIP-mEGFP-P2A-paAIP2 (R5AR6A)/pAAV
Purpose: AAV-mediated expression of mEGFP and paAIP2 (R5AR6A), the functional mutant of paAIP2
Depositing lab: Ryohei Yasuda. Depositing organization: Max Planck Florida Institute. Publication: Kinetics of Endogenous CaMKII Required for Synaptic Plasticity Revealed by Optogenetic Kinase Inhibitor. Murakoshi H, Shin ME, Parra-Bueno P, Szatmari EM, Shibata AC, Yasuda R. Neuron. 2017 Apr 5;94(1):37-47.e5. doi: 10.1016/j.neuron.2017.02.036. Epub 2017 Mar 16. PubMed 28318784.
Backbone
  Vector backbone: pAAV-MCS
  Backbone size w/o insert (bp): 4650
  Total vector size (bp): 5775
  Vector type: AAV
Growth in bacteria
  Bacterial resistance: Ampicillin, 100 μg/mL
  Growth temperature: 37°C
  Growth strain: NEB Stable
  Copy number: Unknown
Gene/Insert
  Gene/Insert name: mEGFP-P2A-paAIP2(R5AR6A)
  Species: Synthetic
  Insert size (bp): 1239
  Promoter: CaMKII 1.3
  Cloning method: Restriction Enzyme; 5′ cloning site AseI (not destroyed); 3′ cloning site HindIII (not destroyed)
  Sequencing primers: 5′ gaccccaacgagaagcgcg
Terms and licenses: Academic/Nonprofit Terms; Industry Terms: Not Available to Industry
How to cite: CaMKIIP-mEGFP-P2A-paAIP2 (R5AR6A)/pAAV was a gift from Ryohei Yasuda (Addgene plasmid # 91719 ; http://n2t.net/addgene:91719 ; RRID:Addgene_91719)
