[The description below was written by a language model from this plasmid's Addgene catalogue record, the feature table of its GenBank file and pLannotate feature annotations shown in this document.]
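Description:
CaMKIIP-mEGFP-P2A-paAIP2 (R5AR6A)/pAAV is an adeno-associated virus transfer plasmid built on the pAAV-MCS backbone, about 5.8 kb in total. It is maintained in E. coli through a high-copy pUC-type origin and an ampicillin resistance gene (β-lactamase), and it also carries an f1 phage origin. The expression cassette sits between AAV2 inverted terminal repeats, which are the cis elements needed for the intervening DNA to be replicated and packaged into recombinant AAV particles. In the repository's sequencing result the left ITR is detected only as short fragments and the assembled length is slightly shorter than the depositor's map. This may reflect the difficulty of sequencing ITRs or a partial deletion; the record does not resolve this.

The payload is a synthetic bicistronic open reading frame of roughly 1.2 kb driven by the 1.3 kb CaMKII promoter (annotated as the mouse CaMKIIα promoter), which is commonly used to favour expression in excitatory neurons. It encodes monomeric EGFP (A206K), followed by a P2A self-cleaving peptide and then paAIP2, a fusion of a LOV2 light-sensing domain (residues 404–539) to the short AIP2 peptide, with a human growth hormone polyadenylation signal downstream. The automated annotation labels the LOV2 region as miniSOG, probably because both are related flavin-binding LOV domains. P2A yields separate mEGFP and paAIP2 proteins, so green fluorescence marks the expressing cells. The associated work concerns an optogenetic CaMKII inhibitor used to study synaptic plasticity. This version carries the R5A/R6A substitutions in AIP2, which the record describes as the functional mutant of paAIP2, without specifying its effect on activity.
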