LOCUS       Exported 5775 bp ds-DNA circular SYN 02-JUN-2017
DEFINITION  synthetic circular DNA
ACCESSION   .
VERSION     .
KEYWORDS    91719CaMKIIP-mEGFP-P2A-paAIP2(R5AR6A) _pAAV
SOURCE      synthetic DNA construct
  ORGANISM  synthetic DNA construct
REFERENCE   1 (bases 1 to 5775)
  AUTHORS   .
  TITLE     Direct Submission
  JOURNAL   Exported Friday, Jun 2, 2017 from SnapGene 3.3.4
            http://www.snapgene.com
FEATURES             Location/Qualifiers
     source          1..5775
                     /organism="synthetic DNA construct"
                     /note="dnas_title=HM18-34 CaMKIIP-mG-P2A-LOV2AIP2(R5AR6A)
                     _pAAV"
     misc_feature    1..130
                     /label=L-ITR
                     /note="dnas_title=L-ITR vntifkey=21"
     promoter        170..1463
                     /label=CaMKII 1.3 promoter
                     /note="dnas_title=CaMKII 1.3 promoter vntifkey=29"
     exon            1492..2208
                     /label=mGFP(A206K)
                     /note="dnas_title=mGFP(A206K) vntifkey=61"
     misc_feature    2218..2274
                     /label=P2A
                     /note="dnas_title=P2A vntifkey=21"
     misc_feature    2284..2691
                     /label=LOV2(404-539)
                     /note="dnas_title=LOV2(404-539) vntifkey=21"
     misc_feature    2692..2730
                     /label=AIP2
                     /note="dnas_title=AIP2 vntifkey=21"
     polyA_signal    2740..2998
                     /label=hGH polyA
                     /note="dnas_title=hGH polyA vntifkey=25"
     misc_feature    3038..3178
                     /label=R-ITR
                     /note="dnas_title=R-ITR vntifkey=21"
     promoter        3270..3570
                     /label=f1 origin
                     /note="dnas_title=f1 origin vntifkey=29"
     promoter        4095..4952
                     /label=Amp
                     /note="dnas_title=Amp vntifkey=29"
     promoter        5103..5770
                     /label=pUC origin
                     /note="dnas_title=pUC origin vntifkey=29"
ORIGIN
        1 cctgcaggca gctgcgcgct cgctcgctca ctgaggccgc ccgggcgtcg ggcgaccttt
       61 ggtcgcccgg cctcagtgag cgagcgagcg cgcagagagg gagtggccaa ctccatcact
      121 aggggttcct gcggccgcac gcgtattacc gccatgcatt agttattaat taacattatg
      181 gccttaggtc acttcatctc catggggttc ttcttctgat tttctagaaa atgagatggg
      241 ggtgcagaga gcttcctcag tgacctgccc agggtcacat cagaaatgtc agagctagaa
      301 cttgaactca gattactaat cttaaattcc atgccttggg ggcatgcaag tacgatatac
      361 agaaggagtg aactcattag ggcagatgac caatgagttt aggaaagaag agtccagggc
      421 agggtacatc tacaccaccc gcccagccct gggtgagtcc agccacgttc acctcattat
      481 agttgcctct ctccagtcct accttgacgg gaagcacaag cagaaactgg gacaggagcc
      541 ccaggagacc aaatcttcat ggtccctctg ggaggatggg tggggagagc tgtggcagag
      601 gcctcaggag gggccctgct gctcagtggt gacagatagg ggtgagaaag cagacagagt
      661 cattccgtca gcattctggg tctgtttggt acttcttctc acgctaaggt ggcggtgtga
      721 tatgcacaat ggctaaaaag cagggagagc tggaaagaaa caaggacaga gacagaggcc
      781 aagtcaacca gaccaattcc cagaggaagc aaagaaacca ttacagagac tacaaggggg
      841 aagggaagga gagatgaatt agcttcccct gtaaacctta gaacccagct gttgccaggg
      901 caacggggca atacctgtct cttcagagga gatgaagttg ccagggtaac tacatcctgt
      961 ctttctcaag gaccatccca gaatgtggca cccactagcc gttaccatag caactgcctc
     1021 tttgccccac ttaatcccat cccgtctgtt aaaagggccc tatagttgga ggtgggggag
     1081 gtaggaagag cgatgatcac ttgtggacta agtttgttcg catccccttc tccaaccccc
     1141 tcagtacatc accctggggg aacagggtcc acttgctcct gggcccacac agtcctgcag
     1201 tattgtgtat ataaggccag ggcaaaggag gagcaggttt taaagtgaaa ggcaggcagg
     1261 tgttggggag gcagttaccg gggcaacggg aacagggcgt ttcggaggtg gttgccatgg
     1321 ggacctggat gctgacgaag gctcgcgagg ctgtgagcag ccacagtgcc ctgctcagaa
     1381 gccccaagct cgtcagtcaa gccggttctc cgtttgcact caggagcacg ggcaggcgag
     1441 tggcccctag ttctgggggc agcgggggat ccccgggtac cggtcgccac catggtgagc
     1501 aagggcgagg agctgttcac cggggtggtg cccatcctgg tcgagctgga cggcgacgta
     1561 aacggccaca agttcagcgt gtccggcgag ggcgagggcg atgccaccta cggcaagctg
     1621 accctgaagt tcatctgcac caccggcaag ctgcccgtgc cctggcccac cctcgtgacc
     1681 accctgacct acggcgtgca gtgcttcagc cgctaccccg accacatgaa gcagcacgac
     1741 ttcttcaagt ccgccatgcc cgaaggctac gtccaggagc gcaccatctt cttcaaggac
     1801 gacggcaact acaagacccg cgccgaggtg aagttcgagg gcgacaccct ggtgaaccgc
     1861 atcgagctga agggcatcga cttcaaggag gacggcaaca tcctggggca caagctggag
     1921 tacaactaca acagccacaa cgtctatatc atggccgaca agcagaagaa cggcatcaag
     1981 gtgaacttca agatccgcca caacatcgag gacggcagcg tgcagctcgc cgaccactac
     2041 cagcagaaca cccccatcgg cgacggcccc gtgctgctgc ccgacaacca ctacctgagc
     2101 acccagtcca agctgagcaa agaccccaac gagaagcgcg atcacatggt cctgctggag
     2161 ttcgtgaccg ccgccgggat cactctcggc atggacgagc tgtacaaggg aagcggagcc
     2221 actaacttct ccctgttgaa acaagcaggg gatgtcgaag agaatcccgg gccaggatcc
     2281 atgctggcga ccaccctgga acgcattgaa aaaaactttg tgattaccga tccgcgcctg
     2341 ccggataacc cgattatttt tgcgagcgat agctttctgc agctgaccga atatagccgc
     2401 gaagaaattc tgggccgcaa ctgccgcttt ctgcagggcc cggaaaccga tcgcgcgacc
     2461 gtgcgcaaaa ttcgcgatgc gattgataac cagaccgaag tgaccgtgca gctgattaac
     2521 tataccaaaa gcggcaaaaa attttggaac ctgtttcatc tgcagccgat gcgcgatcag
     2581 aaaggcgatg tgcagtattt tattggcgtg cagctggatg gcaccgaaca tgtgcgcgat
     2641 gcggcggaac gcgaaggcgt gatgctgatt aaaaaaaccg cggaaaacat taagaagaaa
     2701 ctggctgcac aggaagcgtt tgatgcgctg taaaagcttg tggcatccct gtgacccctc
     2761 cccagtgcct ctcctggccc tggaagttgc cactccagtg cccaccagcc ttgtcctaat
     2821 aaaattaagt tgcatcattt tgtctgacta ggtgtccttc tataatatta tggggtggag
     2881 gggggtggta tggagcaagg ggcaagttgg gaagacaacc tgtagggcct gcggggtcta
     2941 ttgggaaccc aaattgctgg gattacaggc gtgaaccact gctcccttcc ctgtccttct
     3001 gattttgtag gtaaccacgt gcggaccgag cggccgcagg aacccctagt gatggagttg
     3061 gccactccct ctctgcgcgc tcgctcgctc actgaggccg ggcgaccaaa ggtcgcccga
     3121 cgcccgggct ttgcccgggc ggcctcagtg agcgagcgag cgcgcagctg cctgcagggg
     3181 cgcctgatgc ggtattttct ccttacgcat ctgtgcggta tttcacaccg catannnnnn
     3241 nnnnnnnnnn nnnnnnnnnn nnnnnnnnnn nnnnnnnnnn nnnnnnnnnn nnnnnnnnnn
     3301 nnnnnnnnnn nnnnnnnnnn nnnnnnnnnn nnnnnnnnnn nnnnnnnnnn nnnnnnnnnn
     3361 nnnnnnnnnn nnnnnncnnn nnnnnnnnnn nnnnnnnnnn nnnnnnnnnn nnnnnnnnnn
     3421 nnnnnnnnnn nnnnnnnnnn nnnnnnnnnn nnnnnnnnnn nnnnnnnnnn nnnnnnnnnn
     3481 nnnnnnnnnn nnnnnnnnnn nnnnnnnnnn nnnnnnnncc tttgacgttg gagtccacgt
     3541 tctttnnnnn nnnnnnnnnn nnnnnnnnnn nnnnnnnnnn nnaccctatc tcgggctatt
     3601 cttttgattt ataagggatt ttgccgattt cggcctattg gttaaaaaat gagctgattt
     3661 aacaaaaatt taacgcgaat tttaacaaaa tattaacgtt tacaatttta tggtgcactc
     3721 tcagtacaat ctgctctgat gccgcatagt taagccagcc ccgacacccg ccaacacccg
     3781 ctgacgcgcc ctgacgggct tgtctgctcc cggcatccgc ttacagacaa gctgtgaccg
     3841 tctccgggag ctgcatgtgt cagaggtttt caccgtcatc accgaaacgc gcgagacgaa
     3901 agggcctcgt gatacgccta tttttatagg ttaatgtcat gataataatg gtttcttaga
     3961 cgtcaggtgg cacttttcgg ggaaatgtgc gcggaacccc tatttgttta tttttctaaa
     4021 tacattcaaa tatgtatccg ctcatgagac aataaccctg ataaatgctt caataatatt
     4081 gaaaaaggaa gagtatgagt attcaacatt tccgtgtcgc ccttattccc ttttttgcgg
     4141 cattttgcct tcctgttttt gctcacccag aaacgctggt gaaagtaaaa gatgctgaag
     4201 atcagttggg tgcacgagtg ggttacatcg aactggatct caacagcggt aagatccttg
     4261 agagttttcg ccccgaagaa cgttttccaa tgatgagcac ttttaaagtt ctgctatgtg
     4321 gcgcggtatt atcccgtatt gacgccgggc aagagcaact cggtcgccgc atacactatt
     4381 ctcagaatga cttggttgag tactcaccag tcacagaaaa gcatcttacg gatggcatga
     4441 cagtaagaga attatgcagt gctgccataa ccatgagtga taacactgcg gccaacttac
     4501 ttctgacaac gatcggagga ccgaaggagc taaccgcttt tttgcacaac atgggggatc
     4561 atgtaactcg ccttgatcgt tgggaaccgg agctgaatga agccatacca aacgacgagc
     4621 gtgacaccac gatgcctgta gcaatggcaa caacgttgcg caaactatta actggcgaac
     4681 tacttactct agcttcccgg caacaattaa tagactggat ggaggcggat aaagttgcag
     4741 gaccacttct gcgctcggcc cttccggctg gctggtttat tgctgataaa tctggagccg
     4801 gtgagcgtgg gtctcgcggt atcattgcag cactggggcc agatggtaag ccctcccgta
     4861 tcgtagttat ctacacgacg gggagtcagg caactatgga tgaacgaaat agacagatcg
     4921 ctgagatagg tgcctcactg attaagcatt ggtaactgtc agaccaagtt tactcatata
     4981 tactttagat tgatttaaaa cttcattttt aatttaaaag gatctaggtg aagatccttt
     5041 ttgataatct catgaccaaa atcccttaac gtgagttttc gttccactga gcgtcagacc
     5101 ccgtagaaaa gatcaaagga tcttcttgag atcctttttt tctgcgcgta atctgctgct
     5161 tgcaaacaaa aaaaccaccg ctaccagcgg tggtttgttt gccggatcaa gagctaccaa
     5221 ctctttttcc gaaggtaact ggcttcagca gagcgcagat accaaatact gtccttctag
     5281 tgtagccgta gttaggccac cacttcaaga actctgtagc accgcctaca tacctcgctc
     5341 tgctaatcct gttaccagtg gctgctgcca gtggcgataa gtcgtgtctt accgggttgg
     5401 actcaagacg atagttaccg gataaggcgc agcggtcggg ctgaacgggg ggttcgtgca
     5461 cacagcccag cttggagcga acgacctaca ccgaactgag atacctacag cgtgagctat
     5521 gagaaagcgc cacgcttccc gaagggagaa aggcggacag gtatccggta agcggcaggg
     5581 tcggaacagg agagcgcacg agggagcttc cagggggaaa cgcctggtat ctttatagtc
     5641 ctgtcgggtt tcgccacctc tgacttgagc gtcgattttt gtgatgctcg tcaggggggc
     5701 ggagcctatg gaaaaacgcc agcaacgcgg cctttttacg gttcctggcc ttttgctggc
     5761 cttttgctca catgt
//
