Features (pLannotate 1.2.2; 15 found; start..end, strand, type, name):
     64..91      +  repeat_region  AAV2 ITR (fragment): inverted terminal repeat of adeno-associated virus serotype 2 inverted
    120..147     +  repeat_region  AAV2 ITR (fragment): inverted terminal repeat of adeno-associated virus serotype 2 inverted
    226..1514    +  promoter       CaMKII promoter: promoter for the mouse calcium/calmodulin-dependent kinase II α subunit
   1543..2259    +  CDS            mEGFP: mEGFP is a basic (constitutively fluorescent) green fluorescent protein published in 2002, derived from Aequorea victoria. It has moderate acid sensitivity.
   2356..2673    +  CDS            miniSOG: miniSOG is a basic (constitutively fluorescent) cyan fluorescent protein published in 2011, derived from Arabidopsis thaliana. It requires the cofactor flavin for fluorescence.
   2791..2967    +  polyA_signal   hGH poly(A) signal (fragment): human growth hormone polyadenylation signal
   2967..3025    +  polyA_signal   hGH poly(A) signal (fragment): human growth hormone polyadenylation signal
   3057..3197    +  repeat_region  AAV2 ITR: inverted terminal repeat of adeno-associated virus serotype 2 inverted
   3202..3253    -  misc_feature   bom (fragment): basis of mobility region from pBR322
   3272..3727    +  rep_origin     f1 ori (sequence partly withheld): f1 bacteriophage origin of replication; arrow indicates direction of (+) strand synthesis
   3728..3777    -  misc_feature   bom (fragment): basis of mobility region from pBR322
   3879..3914    -  CDS            rop (fragment): Rop protein, which maintains plasmids at low copy number; rop
   4009..4113    +  promoter       AmpR promoter: bla
   4114..4974    +  CDS            AmpR: β-lactamase; bla; confers resistance to ampicillin, carbenicillin, and related antibiotics
   5145..5733    +  rep_origin     ori: high-copy-number ColE1/pMB1/pBR322/pUC origin of replication
>Addgene plasmid #91719 | CaMKIIP-mEGFP-P2A-paAIP2 (R5AR6A)/pAAV | addgene full sequence | sequence record 180398 | Addgene NGS Result
AACGCGGCCTTTTTACGGTTCCTGGCCTTTTGCTGGCCTTTTGCTCACATGTCCTGCAGGCAGCTGCGCG
CTCGCTCGCTCACTGAGGCCGCCCGGGCGTCGGGCGACCTTTGGTCGCCCGGCCTCAGTGAGCGAGCGAG
CGCGCAGAGAGGGAGTGGCCAACTCCATCACTAGGGGTTCCTGCGGCCGCACGCGTATTACCGCCATGCA
TTAGTTATTAATTAACATTATGGCCTTAGGTCACTTCATCTCCATGGGGTTCTTCTTCTGATTTTCTAGA
AAATGAGATGGGGGTGCAGAGAGCTTCCTCAGTGACCTGCCCAGGGTCACATCAGAAATGTCAGAGCTAG
AACTTGAACTCAGATTACTAATCTTAAATTCCATGCCTTGGGGGCATGCAAGTACGATATACAGAAGGAG
TGAACTCATTAGGGCAGATGACCAATGAGTTTAGGAAAGAAGAGTCCAGGGCAGGGTACATCTACACCAC
CCGCCCAGCCCTGGGTGAGTCCAGCCACGTTCACCTCATTATAGTTGCCTCTCTCCAGTCCTACCTTGAC
GGGAAGCACAAGCAGAAACTGGGACAGGAGCCCCAGGAGACCAAATCTTCATGGTCCCTCTGGGAGGATG
GGTGGGGAGAGCTGTGGCAGAGGCCTCAGGAGGGGCCCTGCTGCTCAGTGGTGACAGATAGGGGTGAGAA
AGCAGACAGAGTCATTCCGTCAGCATTCTGGGTCTGTTTGGTACTTCTTCTCACGCTAAGGTGGCGGTGT
GATATGCACAATGGCTAAAAAGCAGGGAGAGCTGGAAAGAAACAAGGACAGAGACAGAGGCCAAGTCAAC
CAGACCAATTCCCAGAGGAAGCAAAGAAACCATTACAGAGACTACAAGGGGGAAGGGAAGGAGAGATGAA
TTAGCTTCCCCTGTAAACCTTAGAACCCAGCTGTTGCCAGGGCAACGGGGCAATACCTGTCTCTTCAGAG
GAGATGAAGTTGCCAGGGTAACTACATCCTGTCTTTCTCAAGGACCATCCCAGAATGTGGCACCCACTAG
CCGTTACCATAGCAACTGCCTCTTTGCCCCACTTAATCCCATCCCGTCTGTTAAAAGGGCCCTATAGTTG
GAGGTGGGGGAGGTAGGAAGAGCGATGATCACTTGTGGACTAAGTTTGTTCGCATCCCCTTCTCCAACCC
CCTCAGTACATCACCCTGGGGGAACAGGGTCCACTTGCTCCTGGGCCCACACAGTCCTGCAGTATTGTGT
ATATAAGGCCAGGGCAAAGAGGAGCAGGTTTTAAAGTGAAAGGCAGGCAGGTGTTGGGGAGGCAGTTACC
GGGGCAACGGGAACAGGGCGTTTCGGAGGTGGTTGCCATGGGGACCTGGATGCTGACGAAGGCTCGCGAG
GCTGTGAGCAGCCACAGTGCCCTGCTCAGAAGCCCCAAGCTCGTCAGTCAAGCCGGTTCTCCGTTTGCAC
TCAGGAGCACGGGCAGGCGAGTGGCCCCTAGTTCTGGGGGCAGCGGGGGATCCCCGGGTACCGGTCGCCA
CCATGGTGAGCAAGGGCGAGGAGCTGTTCACCGGGGTGGTGCCCATCCTGGTCGAGCTGGACGGCGACGT
AAACGGCCACAAGTTCAGCGTGTCCGGCGAGGGCGAGGGCGATGCCACCTACGGCAAGCTGACCCTGAAG
TTCATCTGCACCACCGGCAAGCTGCCCGTGCCCTGGCCCACCCTCGTGACCACCCTGACCTACGGCGTGC
AGTGCTTCAGCCGCTACCCCGACCACATGAAGCAGCACGACTTCTTCAAGTCCGCCATGCCCGAAGGCTA
CGTCCAGGAGCGCACCATCTTCTTCAAGGACGACGGCAACTACAAGACCCGCGCCGAGGTGAAGTTCGAG
GGCGACACCCTGGTGAACCGCATCGAGCTGAAGGGCATCGACTTCAAGGAGGACGGCAACATCCTGGGGC
ACAAGCTGGAGTACAACTACAACAGCCACAACGTCTATATCATGGCCGACAAGCAGAAGAACGGCATCAA
GGTGAACTTCAAGATCCGCCACAACATCGAGGACGGCAGCGTGCAGCTCGCCGACCACTACCAGCAGAAC
ACCCCCATCGGCGACGGCCCCGTGCTGCTGCCCGACAACCACTACCTGAGCACCCAGTCCAAGCTGAGCA
AAGACCCCAACGAGAAGCGCGATCACATGGTCCTGCTGGAGTTCGTGACCGCCGCCGGGATCACTCTCGG
CATGGACGAGCTGTACAAGGGAAGCGGAGCCACTAACTTCTCCCTGTTGAAACAAGCAGGGGATGTCGAA
GAGAATCCCGGGCCAGGATCCATGCTGGCGACCACCCTGGAACGCATTGAAAAAAACTTTGTGATTACCG
ATCCGCGCCTGCCGGATAACCCGATTATTTTTGCGAGCGATAGCTTTCTGCAGCTGACCGAATATAGCCG
CGAAGAAATTCTGGGCCGCAACTGCCGCTTTCTGCAGGGCCCGGAAACCGATCGCGCGACCGTGCGCAAA
ATTCGCGATGCGATTGATAACCAGACCGAAGTGACCGTGCAGCTGATTAACTATACCAAAAGCGGCAAAA
AATTTTGGAACCTGTTTCATCTGCAGCCGATGCGCGATCAGAAAGGCGATGTGCAGTATTTTATTGGCGT
GCAGCTGGATGGCACCGAACATGTGCGCGATGCGGCGGAACGCGAAGGCGTGATGCTGATTAAAAAAACC
GCGGAAAACATTAAGAAGAAACTGGCTGCACAGGAAGCGTTTGATGCGCTGTAAAAGCTTGTGGCATCCC
TGTGACCCCTCCCCAGTGCCTCTCCTGGCCCTGGAAGTTGCCACTCCAGTGCCCACCAGCCTTGTCCTAA
TAAAATTAAGTTGCATCATTTTGTCTGACTAGGTGTCCTTCTATAATATTATGGGGTGGAGGGGGGTGGT
ATGGAGCAAGGGGCAAGTTGGGAAGACCCAAATTGCTGGGATTACAGGCGTGAACCACTGCTCCCTTCCC
TGTCCTTCTGATTTTGTAGGTAACCACGTGCGGACCGAGCGGCCGCAGGAACCCCTAGTGATGGAGTTGG
CCACTCCCTCTCTGCGCGCTCGCTCGCTCACTGAGGCCGGGCGACCAAAGGTCGCCCGACGCCCGGGCTT
TGCCCGGGCGGCCTCAGTGAGCGAGCGAGCGCGCAGCTGCCTGCAGGGGCGCCTGATGCGGTATTTTCTC
CTTACGCATCTGTGCGGTATTTCACACCGCATA
[95 nt withheld, positions 3254-3348]
T
[46 nt withheld, positions 3350-3395]
C
[141 nt withheld, positions 3397-3537]
CCTTTGACGTTGGAGTCCACGTTCTTT
[37 nt withheld, positions 3565-3601]
ACTCTATCTCGGGCTATTCTTTTGATTTATAAGGGATTTTGCCGATTTCGGTCTATTGGTTAAAAAATGA
GCTGATTTAACAAAAATTTAACGCGAATTTTAACAAAATATTAACGTTTACAATTTTATGGTGCACTCTC
AGTACAATCTGCTCTGATGCCGCATAGTTAAGCCAGCCCCGACACCCGCCAACACCCGCTGACGCGCCCT
GACGGGCTTGTCTGCTCCCGGCATCCGCTTACAGACAAGCTGTGACCGTCTCCGGGAGCTGCATGTGTCA
GAGGTTTTCACCGTCATCACCGAAACGCGCGAGACGAAAGGGCCTCGTGATACGCCTATTTTTATAGGTT
AATGTCATGATAATAATGGTTTCTTAGACGTCAGGTGGCACTTTTCGGGGAAATGTGCGCGGAACCCCTA
TTTGTTTATTTTTCTAAATACATTCAAATATGTATCCGCTCATGAGACAATAACCCTGATAAATGCTTCA
ATAATATTGAAAAAGGAAGAGTATGAGTATTCAACATTTCCGTGTCGCCCTTATTCCCTTTTTTGCGGCA
TTTTGCCTTCCTGTTTTTGCTCACCCAGAAACGCTGGTGAAAGTAAAAGATGCTGAAGATCAGTTGGGTG
CACGAGTGGGTTACATCGAACTGGATCTCAACAGCGGTAAGATCCTTGAGAGTTTTCGCCCCGAAGAACG
TTTTCCAATGATGAGCACTTTTAAAGTTCTGCTATGTGGCGCGGTATTATCCCGTATTGACGCCGGGCAA
GAGCAACTCGGTCGCCGCATACACTATTCTCAGAATGACTTGGTTGAGTACTCACCAGTCACAGAAAAGC
ATCTTACGGATGGCATGACAGTAAGAGAATTATGCAGTGCTGCCATAACCATGAGTGATAACACTGCGGC
CAACTTACTTCTGACAACGATCGGAGGACCGAAGGAGCTAACCGCTTTTTTGCACAACATGGGGGATCAT
GTAACTCGCCTTGATCGTTGGGAACCGGAGCTGAATGAAGCCATACCAAACGACGAGCGTGACACCACGA
TGCCTGTAGCAATGGCAACAACGTTGCGCAAACTATTAACTGGCGAACTACTTACTCTAGCTTCCCGGCA
ACAATTAATAGACTGGATGGAGGCGGATAAAGTTGCAGGACCACTTCTGCGCTCGGCCCTTCCGGCTGGC
TGGTTTATTGCTGATAAATCTGGAGCCGGTGAGCGTGGGTCTCGCGGTATCATTGCAGCACTGGGGCCAG
ATGGTAAGCCCTCCCGTATCGTAGTTATCTACACGACGGGGAGTCAGGCAACTATGGATGAACGAAATAG
ACAGATCGCTGAGATAGGTGCCTCACTGATTAAGCATTGGTAACTGTCAGACCAAGTTTACTCATATATA
CTTTAGATTGATTTAAAACTTCATTTTTAATTTAAAAGGATCTAGGTGAAGATCCTTTTTGATAATCTCA
TGACCAAAATCCCTTAACGTGAGTTTTCGTTCCACTGAGCGTCAGACCCCGTAGAAAAGATCAAAGGATC
TTCTTGAGATCCTTTTTTTCTGCGCGTAATCTGCTGCTTGCAAACAAAAAAACCACCGCTACCAGCGGTG
GTTTGTTTGCCGGATCAAGAGCTACCAACTCTTTTTCCGAAGGTAACTGGCTTCAGCAGAGCGCAGATAC
CAAATACTGTTCTTCTAGTGTAGCCGTAGTTAGGCCACCACTTCAAGAACTCTGTAGCACCGCCTACATA
CCTCGCTCTGCTAATCCTGTTACCAGTGGCTGCTGCCAGTGGCGATAAGTCGTGTCTTACCGGGTTGGAC
TCAAGACGATAGTTACCGGATAAGGCGCAGCGGTCGGGCTGAACGGGGGGTTCGTGCACACAGCCCAGCT
TGGAGCGAACGACCTACACCGAACTGAGATACCTACAGCGTGAGCTATGAGAAAGCGCCACGCTTCCCGA
AGGGAGAAAGGCGGACAGGTATCCGGTAAGCGGCAGGGTCGGAACAGGAGAGCGCACGAGGGAGCTTCCA
GGGGGAAACGCCTGGTATCTTTATAGTCCTGTCGGGTTTCGCCACCTCTGACTTGAGCGTCGATTTTTGT
GATGCTCGTCAGGGGGGCGGAGCCTATGGAAAAACGCCAGC
